Addgene plasmid #18406: T4 Lysozyme NG51 TA
Depositing lab: Brian Matthews. Depositing organization: University of Oregon.
Backbone
  Vector backbone: pHS1403
  Backbone size w/o insert (bp): 5000
  Vector type: Bacterial Expression
Growth in bacteria
  Bacterial resistance: Ampicillin, 100 μg/mL
  Growth temperature: 37°C
  Growth strain: DH5alpha
  Copy number: High Copy
Gene/Insert
  Gene/Insert name: T4 Lysozyme (alt name: NG51 TA)
  Species: Bacteriophage T4
  Insert size (bp): 600
  Mutation: L84M L91M L99M L118M L121M WT*
  GenBank ID: NP_049736
  Entrez Gene: e (a.k.a. T4p123)
  Cloning method: Restriction Enzyme; 5′ cloning site BamHI (not destroyed); 3′ cloning site HindIII (not destroyed)
  Sequencing primers: 5′ na; 3′ GGCGTATCACGAGGCCC
Terms and licenses: Academic/Nonprofit Terms; Industry Terms: Not Available to Industry
Depositor comments: The BamHI site is 27 bp from the ATG and the HindIII site is 115 bp from the stop.
How to cite: T4 Lysozyme NG51 TA was a gift from Brian Matthews (Addgene plasmid # 18406 ; http://n2t.net/addgene:18406 ; RRID:Addgene_18406)
