[The description below was written by a language model from this plasmid's Addgene catalogue record.]
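Description:
T4 Lysozyme NG51 TA is a bacterial expression plasmid built on the pHS1403 backbone (about 5 kb without insert) that carries a mutant version of the bacteriophage T4 lysozyme gene (gene e). It is maintained in E. coli as a high-copy plasmid under ampicillin selection. The record does not name the origin of replication or the promoter that drives expression, and no feature table is available to confirm these or any other backbone elements.

The insert is roughly 600 bp and was cloned as a BamHI–HindIII fragment, with both sites preserved. According to the depositor's note, the BamHI site lies 27 bp from the start codon and the HindIII site 115 bp from the stop codon, so the fragment includes short flanking untranslated sequence around the coding region. The encoded protein carries five leucine-to-methionine substitutions (L84M, L91M, L99M, L118M and L121M) introduced in the "WT*" background. In the T4 lysozyme literature, WT* generally refers to the cysteine-free pseudo-wild-type protein used as a reference for mutagenesis, although the record itself does not define the term. No affinity tags, fusion partners or reporters are listed.

The record does not state an intended application. A multiple Leu-to-Met variant of this kind is consistent with recombinant production of the protein in bacteria to study how such substitutions affect lysozyme structure, stability and folding.
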