>Addgene plasmid #18406 | T4 Lysozyme NG51 TA | addgene partial sequence | sequence record 24192 | 3primeUP
GCNANTGAAAAAGCCCGCTCATTAGGCGGGCTCAGATCTGCTCATGTTTGACAGCTTATCATCGATAAGC
TTCGGCAATAAATTCTTGATATGTTTTCATATGTTTCCTTTAAATATTTTAATTAGTAATTGTCTATTCA
AGTAATTGTGAATATACTATCACAATTCCAAGAGAAAGTAAACAGCTTTATAGATTTTTATACGCGTCCC
AAGTGCCAGTTCTAAACGTTGTAATGACTCGTTTTGCGCGATTAGGTGTTTGATTATACCATCTACTTTT
AGCTAAGTTAACTGCTGCTTCATCCCAGCGTTTTTGTTGCATCATACGCATAGAGTTAGTAAATCCTGCC
ACACCGGTTTCTCCCATTTGGAAAACCATATTAATCATTGCAGCGCGACGAACCGCATCCATAGAATCAT
AAACCGGTTTCATTTTAGCATTTCTCAGAATTCCGCGAACAGCAGCATCAACATCCTGATTAAAGAGTTT
TTCAGCCTCATCTTTTGTAATTACACCATTAGTATTACGCCCAATAGCTTTATCTAATTCAGATTTAGCA
GCATTAAGTGATGGACTTTTTGTAAGCAAATGACCGATGCCAATAGTGTAATAGCCTTCTGTGTCTTTAT
AGATTTTAAGTCTAAGACCTTCATCTATACGTAACATTTCAAATATATTCATAATACCTCCTAAGCATCG
ATGGATCCTGTTTCCTGTGTGAATTGTTATCCGCTCACAATTCCACACATTATACGAGCCGATGATTAAT
GTCACAGGGGATGGGGAGTAGCTGANCTGTCCTGGGGAATGTATCGNCCATCCAACATAACG
